Addgene plasmid #18770: MSCV Myc IRES GFP
Depositing lab: Scott Lowe. Depositing organization: Cold Spring Harbor Laboratory. Publication: Evasion of the p53 tumour surveillance network by tumour-derived MYC mutants. Hemann MT, Bric A, Teruya-Feldstein J, Herbst A, Nilsson JA, Cordon-Cardo C, Cleveland JL, Tansey WP, Lowe SW. Nature. 2005 Aug 11. 436(7052):807-11. 10.1038/nature03845 PubMed 16094360.
Backbone
  Vector backbone: MSCV-IRES-GFP
  Vector type: Mammalian Expression, Retroviral
Growth in bacteria
  Bacterial resistance: Ampicillin, 100 μg/mL
  Growth temperature: 37°C
  Growth strain: DH5alpha
  Copy number: High Copy
Gene/Insert
  Gene/Insert name: Myc (alt name: myelocytomatosis oncogene)
  Species: M. musculus (mouse)
  Insert size (bp): 1461
  Entrez Gene: Myc (a.k.a. Myc2, Niard, Nird, bHLHe39)
  Tag / fusion protein: IRES GFP (C terminal on backbone)
  Cloning method: Restriction Enzyme; 5′ cloning site BglII (not destroyed); 3′ cloning site EcoRI (not destroyed)
  Sequencing primers: 5′ MSCV
Terms and licenses: Academic/Nonprofit Terms; Industry Terms: Not Available to Industry
How to cite: MSCV Myc IRES GFP was a gift from Scott Lowe (Addgene plasmid # 18770 ; http://n2t.net/addgene:18770 ; RRID:Addgene_18770)
