[The description below was written by a language model from this plasmid's Addgene catalogue record.]
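Description:
MSCV Myc IRES GFP is a retroviral mammalian expression plasmid built on the MSCV-IRES-GFP backbone, a murine stem cell virus–derived vector. It is maintained in E. coli as a high-copy plasmid under ampicillin selection. No feature table accompanies the record, so the bacterial origin, the exact LTR and packaging-signal arrangement, and any other backbone elements are not itemised. In MSCV-type vectors generally, the expression cassette sits between two viral long terminal repeats. The 5′ LTR acts as the promoter, and a packaging signal allows the transcript to be encapsidated when the plasmid is introduced into a retroviral packaging cell line.

The payload is the mouse Myc (myelocytomatosis oncogene) cDNA, an insert of about 1.46 kb cloned between BglII and EcoRI sites, both of which were preserved. Downstream on the backbone is an internal ribosome entry site followed by GFP. Although the catalogue lists this as a C-terminal "tag", the IRES arrangement normally produces a bicistronic transcript: Myc is translated from the first cistron and GFP is translated separately from the IRES, not fused to Myc. GFP fluorescence therefore marks transduced, Myc-expressing cells and allows them to be tracked or sorted without drug selection; the record lists no mammalian selection marker.

The construct is suited to stable, integrating delivery of Myc into dividing mammalian cells. The associated publication concerns how tumour-derived MYC mutants evade p53-mediated tumour surveillance. This suggests the plasmid served to drive Myc overexpression in oncogenesis studies, though the record does not describe its specific experimental role.
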