>Addgene plasmid #18770 | MSCV Myc IRES GFP | addgene partial sequence | sequence record 24662 | pLXSN-5
NNNTCNCNNTNNNNNNCCCTCNCTCCTTCTCTAGGCGCCGGAATTAGATCTCTCGAGCTGTTTGAAGGCT
GGATTTCCTTTGGGCGTTGGAAACCCCGCAGACAGCCACGACGATGCCCCTCAACGTGAACTTCACCAAC
AGGAACTATGACCTCGACTACGACTCCGTACAGCCCTATTTCATCTGCGACGAGGAAGAGAATTTCTATC
ACCAGCAACAGCAGAGCGAGCTGCAGCCGCCCGCGCCCAGTGAGGATATCTGGAAGAAATTCGAGCTGCT
TCCCACCCCGCCCCTGTCCCCGAGCCGCCGCTCCGGGCTCTGCTCTCCATCCTATGTTGCGGTCGCTACG
TCCTTCTCCCCAAGGGAAGACGATGACGGCGGCGGTGGCAACTTCTCCACCGCCGATCAGCTGGAGATGA
TGACCGAGTTACTTGGAGGAGACATGGTGAACCAGAGCTTCATCTGCGATCCTGACGACGAGACCTTCAT
CAAGAACATCATCATCCAGGACTGTATGTGGAGCGGTTTCTCAGCCGCTGCCAAGCTGGTCTCGGAGAAG
CTGGCCTCCTACCAGGCTGCGCGCAAAGACAGCACCAGCCTGANCCCCNNCNNNNGGNCNCAGCGTCTGC
TCNACCTCCAGCCNNNNNNNTGCAGGACCTCACCGCCGCCGCGTCCGAGTGCATTGACCCCTCAGTGGTC
TTTCCCTACCCGCTCAACGACAGCAGCTCGCCCAAATCCTGTACCTCGTCCGATTCCACNGGCCTTCTCT
CCTTCCTCGGACTCGCTGCTGTCCTCCNAAGTCCNCCCCNNNGGCCNNN
